>Addgene plasmid #20476 | pWZL Neo Myr Flag DGUOK | addgene partial sequence | sequence record 26297 | 20476 with pWZL-F 5'-GAA CCT CCT CGT TCG ACC
CCTTCTCTAGGCGCCGGCCGGATCCAGAATTCGCCACCATGGGGTCTTCAAAATCTAAACCAAAGGACCC
CAGCCAGCGCCGGCGCAGGATCCGAGGTTACCTTGACTACAAAGACGATGACGACAAGCAATTGACAAGT
TTGTACAAAAAAGTTGGCATGGCCGCGGGCCGCCTCTTTCTAAGTCGGCTTCGAGCACCCTTCAGTTCCA
TGGCCAAGAGCCCACTCGAGGGCGTTTCCTCCTCCAGAGGCCTGCACGCGGGGCGCGGGCCCCGAAGGCT
CTCCATCGAAGGCAACATTGCTGTGGGAAAGTCCACGTTTGTGAAGTTACTCACGAAAACTTACCCAGAA
TGGCACGTAGCTACAGAACCTGTAGCAACATGGCAGAATATCCAGGCTGCTGGCACCCAAAAAGCCTGCA
CTGCCCAAAGTCTTGGAAACTTGCTGGATATGATGTACCGGGAGCCAGCACGATGGTCCTACACATTCCA
GACATTTTCCTTTTTGAGCCGCCTGAAAGTACAGCTGGAGCCCTTCCCTGAGAAACTCTTACAGGCCAGG
AAGCCAGTACAGATCTTTGAGAGGTCTGTGTACAGTGACAGGTATATCTTTGCAAAGAATCTTTTTGAAA
ATGGTTCCCTCAGTGACATCGAGTGGCATATCTATCANGACTGGCATTCTTTTCTCCTGTGGGAGTTTGC
CAGCCGGATCACATTACATGGCTTCATCTACCTCCAGGCTTCTCCCC
