[The description below was written by a language model from this plasmid's Addgene catalogue record.]
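Description:
pWZL Neo Myr Flag DGUOK is a retroviral mammalian expression plasmid built on the Gateway-compatible pWZL-Neo-Myr-Flag-DEST backbone. It is propagated in bacteria under ampicillin selection, and the record recommends a recombination-deficient strain, a common precaution for retroviral vectors whose repeated terminal sequences can rearrange. In mammalian cells, transduced or transfected populations are selected with G418 through the vector's neomycin resistance marker. No feature table is provided, so the promoter driving the insert, the origin of replication and the arrangement of the neomycin cassette are not stated in the record. The copy number is listed as unknown.

The insert is the human DGUOK open reading frame, encoding deoxyguanosine kinase. It was first cloned into a Gateway entry vector and then moved into the destination vector by an LR recombination reaction. This places the ORF in frame behind two N-terminal elements supplied by the backbone: a myristoylation signal and a Flag epitope. A myristoylation signal directs lipid modification that tethers the fusion protein to cellular membranes, a strategy often used to promote kinase activation, while the Flag tag allows detection or immunoprecipitation of the expressed protein.

The plasmid is one clone from a library of myristoylated, Flag-tagged human kinases assembled for gain-of-function screening in a study of breast cancer oncogenes. It is suited to producing retrovirus for stable expression of membrane-targeted DGUOK in mammalian cells. The depositors note that the identity of the gene has been verified, but the clone has not been fully sequenced for minor mutations.
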