Addgene plasmid #20476: pWZL Neo Myr Flag DGUOK
Depositing lab: William Hahn & Jean Zhao. Depositing organization: Dana-Farber Cancer Institute. Publication: Integrative Genomic Approaches Identify IKBKE as a Breast Cancer Oncogene (Kinase Library Clones). Boehm JS, Zhao JJ, Yao J, Kim SY, Firestein R, Dunn IF, Sjostrom SK, Garraway LA, Weremowicz S, Richardson AL, Greulich H, Stewart CJ, Mulvey LA, Shen RR, Ambrogio L, Hirozane-Kishikawa T, Hill DE, Vidal M, Meyerson M, Grenier JK, Hinkle G, Root DE, Roberts TM, Lander ES, Polyak K, Hahn WC. Cell. 2007 Jun 15. 129(6):1065-1079. 10.1016/j.cell.2007.03.052 PubMed 17574021.
Backbone
  Vector backbone: pWZL-Neo-Myr-Flag-DEST
  Backbone manufacturer: William Hahn Lab (available at Addgene, #15300)
  Vector type: Mammalian Expression, Retroviral
  Selectable markers: Neomycin (select with G418)
Growth in bacteria
  Bacterial resistance: Ampicillin, 100 μg/mL
  Growth temperature: 37°C
  Growth strain: Stbl3
  Growth instructions: Stbl3 cells to prevent recombination.
  Copy number: Unknown
Gene/Insert
  Gene/Insert name: DGUOK (alt name: deoxyguanosine kinase)
  Species: H. sapiens (human)
  GenBank ID: NM_001929
  Entrez Gene: DGUOK (a.k.a. MTDPS3, NCPH, NCPH1, PEOB4, dGK)
  Tag / fusion protein: Myr (N terminal on backbone); Flag (N terminal on backbone)
  Cloning method: Gateway Cloning
  Sequencing primers: 5′ pWZL-Fwd (GAA CCT CCT CGT TCG ACC); 3′ pWZL-Rev (TTC CGG GCC CTC ACA TTG)
Resource information
  A portion of this plasmid was derived from a plasmid made by: 5-B2
Terms and licenses: Academic/Nonprofit Terms; Industry Terms: Not Available to Industry
Depositor comments: ORFs were cloned into Gateway compatible pEntry vectors. An LR recombination reaction was performed to move the ORF to pWZL-Neo-Myr-Flag DEST such that the ORF would have 5' myristoylation and flag tags. This plasmid is part of a kinase library, and the gene has been verified, but has not been fully sequenced for minor mutations. Please see the following link for plasmids from this article that are not part of the kinase library http://www.addgene.org/pubmed/17574021
How to cite: pWZL Neo Myr Flag DGUOK was a gift from William Hahn & Jean Zhao (Addgene plasmid # 20476 ; http://n2t.net/addgene:20476 ; RRID:Addgene_20476)
